Addgene plasmid #223765: pFastBac-Dual_BNIP3(1-158aa)-EGFP-TEV-GST
Purpose: Expression of recombinant protein for purification
Depositing lab: Sascha Martens. Depositing organization: University of Vienna. Publication: Reconstitution of BNIP3/NIX-mitophagy initiation reveals hierarchical flexibility of the autophagy machinery. Adriaenssens E, Schaar S, Cook ASI, Stuke JFM, Sawa-Makarska J, Nguyen TN, Ren X, Schuschnig M, Romanov J, Khuu G, Uoselis L, Lazarou M, Hummer G, Hurley JH, Martens S. Nat Cell Biol. 2025 Jul 25. doi: 10.1038/s41556-025-01712-y. PubMed 40715440.
Backbone
  Vector backbone: pFBD
  Vector type: Insect Expression
Growth in bacteria
  Bacterial resistance: Ampicillin, 100 μg/mL
  Growth temperature: 37°C
  Growth strain: DH5alpha
  Copy number: Unknown
Gene/Insert
  Gene/Insert name: BNIP3 soluble part
  Species: H. sapiens (human)
  Entrez Gene: BNIP3 (a.k.a. HABON, NIP3)
  Tag / fusion protein: EGFP-TEV-GST (C terminal on insert)
  Cloning method: Gibson Cloning
Terms and licenses: Academic/Nonprofit Terms; Industry Terms: Not Available to Industry
Depositor comments: Internal #: SMc2359 . Please visit https://doi.org/10.1101/2024.08.28.609967 for bioRxiv preprint.
How to cite: pFastBac-Dual_BNIP3(1-158aa)-EGFP-TEV-GST was a gift from Sascha Martens (Addgene plasmid # 223765 ; http://n2t.net/addgene:223765 ; RRID:Addgene_223765)
