[The description below was written by a language model from this plasmid's Addgene catalogue record and pLannotate feature annotations shown in this document.]
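Description:
pFastBac-Dual_BNIP3(1-158aa)-EGFP-TEV-GST is a baculovirus transfer (donor) plasmid built on the pFastBac Dual (pFBD) backbone for producing recombinant protein in insect cells. In bacteria it is maintained through a high-copy ColE1/pUC-type origin and selected with ampicillin via the AmpR (β-lactamase) cassette; an f1 origin is also present. The expression region is flanked by the Tn7R and Tn7L ends of a mini-Tn7 element, which also encloses a gentamicin resistance gene driven by the Pc integron promoter. This arrangement allows site-specific transposition of the whole cassette into a baculovirus shuttle genome (bacmid) in a suitable E. coli host, from which recombinant virus is then generated.

The backbone carries two divergent late baculoviral promoters. The polyhedrin promoter drives the insert: residues 1–158 of human BNIP3, described as the soluble part of the protein, fused at its C terminus to a green fluorescent protein (catalogued as EGFP; the annotation tool matches it as mEGFP), followed by a TEV protease cleavage site and Schistosoma japonicum glutathione S-transferase, and terminated by the SV40 polyadenylation signal. The automated annotation labels the BNIP3 segment by its mouse orthologue, but the catalogue entry specifies the human gene. The opposing p10 promoter with its HSV TK poly(A) signal has no annotated coding sequence, so that second expression position appears to be empty. The GST moiety permits glutathione-affinity purification, TEV cleavage removes it to leave fluorescent BNIP3-GFP, and the stated purpose is recombinant protein production for purification, associated with work on in vitro reconstitution of BNIP3/NIX mitophagy initiation.
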