Features (pLannotate 1.2.2; 20 found; start..end, strand, type, name):
     81..97      +  CDS            lacZα (fragment): LacZα fragment of β-galactosidase; lacZ fragment
    102..556     +  rep_origin     f1 ori (sequence partly withheld): f1 bacteriophage origin of replication; arrow indicates direction of (+) strand synthesis
    582..686     +  promoter       AmpR promoter: bla
    687..1547    +  CDS            AmpR: β-lactamase; bla; confers resistance to ampicillin, carbenicillin, and related antibiotics
   1718..2306    +  rep_origin     ori: high-copy-number ColE1/pMB1/pBR322/pUC origin of replication
   2492..2543    -  misc_feature   bom (fragment): basis of mobility region from pBR322
   2611..2835    -  mobile_element Tn7R: mini-Tn7 element (right end of the Tn7 transposon) Tn7
   2902..3435    -  CDS            GmR: gentamycin acetyltransferase; aacC1; confers resistance to gentamycin
   3624..3652    -  promoter       Pc promoter: intI1 (promoter lies within the coding sequence); class 1 integron promoter
   3630..3989    -  CDS            YPR2_ECOLX (fragment): Protein predicted: Swiss-Prot protein existence level 4. From Escherichia coli.
   4160..4208    -  polyA_signal   HSV TK poly(A) signal: herpes simplex virus thymidine kinase polyadenylation signal (Cole and Stacy, 1985)
   4344..4453    -  promoter       p10 promoter: baculovirus promoter for expression in insect cells
   4477..4568    +  promoter       polyhedrin promoter: polh from Autographa californica; promoter for the baculovirus polyhedrin gene
   4611..5084    +  CDS            Bnip3 (fragment): BNIP3_MOUSE - Also known as Nip3. Experimental evidence at protein level: Swiss-Prot protein existence level 1. Apoptosis-inducing protein that can overcome BCL2 suppression. May play a role in repartitioning calcium between the two major intracellular calcium stores in association with BCL2 (By similarity). Involved in mitochondrial quality control via its interaction with SPATA18/MIEAP: in response to mitochondrial damage, participates in mitochondrial protein catabolic process (also named MALM) leading to the degradation of damaged proteins inside mitochondria. The physical interaction of S
   5094..5807    +  CDS            mEGFP: mEGFP is a basic (constitutively fluorescent) green fluorescent protein published in 2002, derived from Aequorea victoria. It has moderate acid sensitivity.
   5820..5840    +  CDS            TEV site: tobacco etch virus (TEV) protease recognition and cleavage site
   5871..6521    +  CDS            GST26_SCHJA: Experimental evidence at protein level: Swiss-Prot protein existence level 1. GST isoenzymes appear to play a central role in the parasite detoxification system. Other functions are also suspected including a role in increasing the solubility of haematin in the parasite gut. From Schistosoma japonicum (Blood fluke).
   6619..6702    +  CDS            large T antigen (fragment): large T antigen from SV40 (simian virus 40)
   6725..6859    +  polyA_signal   SV40 poly(A) signal: SV40 polyadenylation signal
   6888..7053    -  mobile_element Tn7L: mini-Tn7 element (left end of the Tn7 transposon) Tn7
>Addgene plasmid #223765 | pFastBac-Dual_BNIP3(1-158aa)-EGFP-TEV-GST | addgene full sequence | sequence record 448355 | Addgene NGS Result
TTCTCTGTCACAGAATGAAAATTTTTCTGTCATCTCTTCGTTATTAATGTTTGTAATTGACTGAATATCA
ACGCTTATTTGCAGCCTGAATGGCGAATGGG
[124 nt withheld, positions 102-225]
C
[91 nt withheld, positions 227-317]
A
[49 nt withheld, positions 319-367]
CCTTTGACGTTGGAGTCCACGTTCTT
[37 nt withheld, positions 394-430]
ACCCTATCTCGGTCTATTCTTTTGATTTATAAGGGATTTTGCCGATTTCGGCCTATTGGTTAAAAAATGA
GCTGATTTAACAAAAATTTAACGCGAATTTTAACAAAATATTAACGCTTACAATTTAGGTGGCACTTTTC
GGGGAAATGTGCGCGGAACCCCTATTTGTTTATTTTTCTAAATACATTCAAATATGTATCCGCTCATGAG
ACAATAACCCTGATAAATGCTTCAATAATATTGAAAAAGGAAGAGTATGAGTATTCAACATTTCCGTGTC
GCCCTTATTCCCTTTTTTGCGGCATTTTGCCTTCCTGTTTTTGCTCACCCAGAAACGCTGGTGAAAGTAA
AAGATGCTGAAGATCAGTTGGGTGCACGAGTGGGTTACATCGAACTGGATCTCAACAGCGGTAAGATCCT
TGAGAGTTTTCGCCCCGAAGAACGTTTTCCAATGATGAGCACTTTTAAAGTTCTGCTATGTGGCGCGGTA
TTATCCCGTATTGACGCCGGGCAAGAGCAACTCGGTCGCCGCATACACTATTCTCAGAATGACTTGGTTG
AGTACTCACCAGTCACAGAAAAGCATCTTACGGATGGCATGACAGTAAGAGAATTATGCAGTGCTGCCAT
AACCATGAGTGATAACACTGCGGCCAACTTACTTCTGACAACGATCGGAGGACCGAAGGAGCTAACCGCT
TTTTTGCACAACATGGGGGATCATGTAACTCGCCTTGATCGTTGGGAACCGGAGCTGAATGAAGCCATAC
CAAACGACGAGCGTGACACCACGATGCCTGTAGCAATGGCAACAACGTTGCGCAAACTATTAACTGGCGA
ACTACTTACTCTAGCTTCCCGGCAACAATTAATAGACTGGATGGAGGCGGATAAAGTTGCAGGACCACTT
CTGCGCTCGGCCCTTCCGGCTGGCTGGTTTATTGCTGATAAATCTGGAGCCGGTGAGCGTGGGTCTCGCG
GTATCATTGCAGCACTGGGGCCAGATGGTAAGCCCTCCCGTATCGTAGTTATCTACACGACGGGGAGTCA
GGCAACTATGGATGAACGAAATAGACAGATCGCTGAGATAGGTGCCTCACTGATTAAGCATTGGTAACTG
TCAGACCAAGTTTACTCATATATACTTTAGATTGATTTAAAACTTCATTTTTAATTTAAAAGGATCTAGG
TGAAGATCCTTTTTGATAATCTCATGACCAAAATCCCTTAACGTGAGTTTTCGTTCCACTGAGCGTCAGA
CCCCGTAGAAAAGATCAAAGGATCTTCTTGAGATCCTTTTTTTCTGCGCGTAATCTGCTGCTTGCAAACA
AAAAAACCACCGCTACCAGCGGTGGTTTGTTTGCCGGATCAAGAGCTACCAACTCTTTTTCCGAAGGTAA
CTGGCTTCAGCAGAGCGCAGATACCAAATACTGTTCTTCTAGTGTAGCCGTAGTTAGGCCACCACTTCAA
GAACTCTGTAGCACCGCCTACATACCTCGCTCTGCTAATCCTGTTACCAGTGGCTGCTGCCAGTGGCGAT
AAGTCGTGTCTTACCGGGTTGGACTCAAGACGATAGTTACCGGATAAGGCGCAGCGGTCGGGCTGAACGG
GGGGTTCGTGCACACAGCCCAGCTTGGAGCGAACGACCTACACCGAACTGAGATACCTACAGCGTGAGCT
ATGAGAAAGCGCCACGCTTCCCGAAGGGAGAAAGGCGGACAGGTATCCGGTAAGCGGCAGGGTCGGAACA
GGAGAGCGCACGAGGGAGCTTCCAGGGGGAAACGCCTGGTATCTTTATAGTCCTGTCGGGTTTCGCCACC
TCTGACTTGAGCGTCGATTTTTGTGATGCTCGTCAGGGGGGCGGAGCCTATGGAAAAACGCCAGCAACGC
GGCCTTTTTACGGTTCCTGGCCTTTTGCTGGCCTTTTGCTCACATGTTCTTTCCTGCGTTATCCCCTGAT
TCTGTGGATAACCGTATTACCGCCTTTGAGTGAGCTGATACCGCTCGCCGCAGCCGAACGACCGAGCGCA
GCGAGTCAGTGAGCGAGGAAGCGGAAGAGCGCCTGATGCGGTATTTTCTCCTTACGCATCTGTGCGGTAT
TTCACACCGCATAGACCAGCCGCGTAACCTGGCAAAATCGGTTACGGTTGAGTAATAAATGGATGCCCTG
CGTAAGCGGGTGTGGGCGGACAATAAAGTCTTAAACTGAACAAAATAGATCTAAACTATGACAATAAAGT
CTTAAACTAGACAGAATAGTTGTAAACTGAAATCAGTCCAGTTATGCTGTGAAAAAGCATACTGGACTTT
TGTTATGGCTAAAGCAAACTCTTCATTTTCTGAAGTGCAAATTGCCCGTCGTATTAAAGAGGGGCGTGGC
CAAGGGCATGGTAAAGACTATATTCGCGGCGTTGTGACAATTTACCGAACAACTCCGCGGCCGGGAAGCC
GATCTCGGCTTGAACGAATTGTTAGGTGGCGGTACTTGGGTCGATATCAAAGTGCATCACTTCTTCCCGT
ATGCCCAACTTTGTATAGAGAGCCACTGCGGGATCGTCACCGTAATCTGCTTGCACGTAGATCACATAAG
CACCAAGCGCGTTGGCCTCATGCTTGAGGAGATTGATGAGCGCGGTGGCAATGCCCTGCCTCCGGTGCTC
GCCGGAGACTGCGAGATCATAGATATAGATCTCACTACGCGGCTGCTCAAACTTGGGCAGAACGTAAGCC
GCGAGAGCGCCAACAACCGCTTCTTGGTCGAAGGCAGCAAGCGCGATGAATGTCTTACTACGGAGCAAGT
TCCCGAGGTAATCGGAGTCCGGCTGATGTTGGGAGTAGGTGGCTACGTCTCCGAACTCACGACCGAAAAG
ATCAAGAGCAGCCCGCATGGATTTGACTTGGTCAGGGCCGAGCCTACATGTGCGAATGATGCCCATACTT
GAGCCACCTAACTTTGTTTTAGGGCGACTGCCCTGCTGCGTAACATCGTTGCTGCTGCGTAACATCGTTG
CTGCTCCATAACATCAAACATCGACCCACGGCGTAACGCGCTTGCTGCTTGGATGCCCGAGGCATAGACT
GTACAAAAAAACAGTCATAACAAGCCATGAAAACCGCCACTGCGCCGTTACCACCGCTGCGTTCGGTCAA
GGTTCTGGACCAGTTGCGTGAGCGCATACGCTACTTGCATTACAGTTTACGAACCGAACAGGCTTATGTC
AACTGGGTTCGTGCCTTCATCCGTTTCCACGGTGTGCGTCACCCGGCAACCTTGGGCAGCAGCGAAGTCG
AGGCATTTCTGTCCTGGCTGGCGAACGAGCGCAAGGTTTCGGTCTCCACGCATCGTCAGGCATTGGCGGC
CTTGCTGTTCTTCTACGGCAAGGTGCTGTGCACGGATCTGCCCTTGCTTCAGGAGATCGGTAGACCTCGG
CCGTCGCGGCGCTTGCCGGTGGTGCTGACCCCGGATGAAGTGGTTCGCATCCTCGGTTTTCTGGAAGGCG
AGCATCGTTTGTTCGCCCAGGACTCTAGCTATAGTTCTAGTGGTTGGCTACGTACCCGTAGTGGCTATGG
CAGGGCTTGCCGCCCCGACGTTGGCTGCGAGCCCTGGGCCTTCACCCGAACTTGGGGGTTGGGGTGGGGA
AAAGGAAGAAACGCGGGCGTATTGGTCCCAATGGGGTCTCGGTGGGGTATCGACAGAGTGCCAGCCCTGG
GACCGAACCCCGCGTTTATGAACAAACGACCCAACACCCGTGCGTTTTATTCTGTCTTTTTATTGCCGTC
ATAGCGCGGGTTCCTTCCGGTATTGTCTCCTTCCGTGTTTCAGTTAGCCTCCCCCATCTCCCGGTACCGC
ATGCTATGCATCAGCTGCTAGCACCATGGCTCGAGATCCCGGGTGATCAAGTCTTCGTCGAGTGATTGTA
AATAAAATGTAATTTACAGTATAGTATTTTAATTAATATACAAATGATTTGATAATAATTCTTATTTAAC
TATAATATATTGTGTTGGGTTGAATTAAAGGTCCGTATACTCCGGAATATTAATAGATCATGGAGATAAT
TAAAATGATAACCATCTCGCAAATAAATAAGTATTTTACTGTTTTCGTAACAGTTTTGTAATAAAAAAAC
CTATAAATATTCCGGATTATTCATACCGTCCCACCATCGGGCGCGGATCCATGTCACAAAACGGGGCGCC
CGGAATGCAAGAGGAGAGTTTACAAGGCAGTTGGGTTGAGCTGCACTTTTCAAACAATGGCAATGGGGGT
TCAGTACCCGCCTCAGTTAGTATATACAATGGTGATATGGAAAAAATACTCTTAGATGCACAGCACGAAT
CTGGTCGCAGTTCCTCCAAGTCCTCCCATTGTGATTCGCCCCCAAGGAGCCAAACCCCGCAGGACACCAA
TCGGGCTTCTGAAACAGATACGCATAGCATCGGGGAGAAAAACAGCTCTCAATCTGAAGAAGATGACATT
GAACGGAGGAAGGAAGTGGAAAGCATTTTGAAGAAAAATTCGGACTGGATATGGGACTGGTCAAGTCGCC
CGGAGAATATTCCACCTAAAGAATTCCTTTTTAAGCATCCCAAGCGGACGGCAACGCTTTCTATGCGAAA
CACGTCAGTAATGAAAAAAGGAGGCATATTTTCGGGCTCGTCCGTGAGCAAGGGCGAGGAGCTGTTCACC
GGGGTGGTGCCCATCCTGGTCGAGCTGGACGGCGACGTAAACGGCCACAAGTTCAGCGTGTCCGGCGAGG
GCGAGGGCGATGCCACCTACGGCAAGCTGACCCTGAAGTTCATCTGCACCACCGGCAAGCTGCCCGTGCC
CTGGCCCACCCTCGTGACCACCCTGACCTACGGCGTGCAGTGCTTCAGCCGCTACCCCGACCACATGAAG
CAGCACGACTTCTTCAAGTCCGCCATGCCCGAAGGCTACGTCCAGGAGCGCACCATCTTCTTCAAGGACG
ACGGCAACTACAAGACCCGCGCCGAGGTGAAGTTCGAGGGCGACACCCTGGTGAACCGCATCGAGCTGAA
GGGCATCGACTTCAAGGAGGACGGCAACATCCTGGGGCACAAGCTGGAGTACAACTACAACAGCCACAAC
GTCTATATCATGGCCGACAAGCAGAAGAACGGCATCAAGGTGAACTTCAAGATCCGCCACAACATCGAGG
ACGGCAGCGTGCAGCTCGCCGACCACTACCAGCAGAACACCCCCATCGGCGACGGCCCCGTGCTGCTGCC
CGACAACCACTACCTGAGCACCCAGTCCAAGCTGAGCAAAGACCCCAACGAGAAGCGCGATCACATGGTC
CTGCTGGAGTTCGTGACCGCCGCCGGGATCACTCTCGGCATGGACGAGCTGTACAAGGGCGGCAGTGGCG
AAAACCTGTATTTTCAGGGCGGATCATTAGTCCCTAGAGGGAGCGGCGGTTCGCCAATCCTAGGTTATTG
GAAAATAAAGGGTCTGGTTCAACCTACCCGCCTTCTTCTAGAATATTTGGAGGAAAAATATGAAGAGCAC
TTGTACGAACGTGACGAGGGAGATAAGTGGAGGAACAAAAAATTCGAGCTAGGCCTTGAGTTCCCGAACC
TCCCGTACTATATCGATGGTGATGTGAAGCTTACACAGTCGATGGCTATCATTCGATATATAGCTGACAA
GCACAATATGTTGGGCGGATGCCCTAAGGAAAGAGCGGAGATCAGCATGTTAGAGGGGGCGGTATTAGAC
ATCAGATACGGAGTGTCTCGTATAGCATATAGTAAGGACTTCGAGACACTCAAAGTTGATTTTTTATCCA
AACTACCAGAGATGCTGAAGATGTTTGAAGACCGTTTGTGTCATAAAACTTACCTGAACGGGGACCACGT
CACTCATCCCGATTTTATGCTCTATGATGCCCTAGATGTAGTCCTATACATGGACCCAATGTGTCTCGAT
GCCTTCCCTAAGTTGGTGTGCTTTAAGAAACGAATCGAGGCAATTCCACAGATTGACAAGTACCTCAAGT
CTTCCAAATATATTGCTTGGCCCCTGCAGGGATGGCAGGCCACTTTCGGGGGAGGTGACCATCCTCCGAA
ATGAGAATTCAAAGGCCTACGTCGACGAGCTCACTAGTCGCGGCCGCTTTCGAATCTAGAGCCTGCAGTC
TCGACAAGCTTGTCGAGAAGTACTAGAGGATCATAATCAGCCATACCACATTTGTAGAGGTTTTACTTGC
TTTAAAAAACCTCCCACACCTCCCCCTGAACCTGAAACATAAAATGAATGCAATTGTTGTTGTTAACTTG
TTTATTGCAGCTTATAATGGTTACAAATAAAGCAATAGCATCACAAATTTCACAAATAAAGCATTTTTTT
CACTGCATTCTAGTTGTGGTTTGTCCAAACTCATCAATGTATCTTATCATGTCTGGATCTGATCACTGCT
TGAGCCTAGGAGATCCGAACCAGATAAGTGAAATCTAGTTCCAAACTATTTTGTCATTTTTAATTTTCGT
ATTAGCTTACGACGCTACACCCAGTTCCCATCTATTTTGTCACTCTTCCCTAAATAATCCTTAAAAACTC
CATTTCCACCCCTCCCAGTTCCCAACTATTTTGTCCGCCCACAGCGGGGCATTTTTCTTCCTGTTATGTT
TTTAATCAAACATCCTGCCAACTCCATGTGACAAACCGTCATCTTCGGCTACTTT
